Addgene plasmid #199012: pGL0_112 [oriT]
Purpose: Level 0 part
Depositing lab: Charlie Gilbert & Nili Ostrov & Cultivarium Tools. Depositing organization: Cultivarium, Convergent Research. Publication: A scalable framework for high-throughput identification of functional origins of replication in non-model bacteria. Gilbert C, Brumwell SL, Crits-Christoph A, Kang SC, Martin-Moldes Z, Alsharif W, Esmurria A, Nguyen M-A, Lee HH, Ostrov N. bioRxiv 2023.05.19.541510 10.1101/2023.05.19.541510.
Backbone
  Vector backbone: pGLDV_17
  Vector type: Synthetic Biology
Growth in bacteria
  Bacterial resistance: Chloramphenicol, 25 μg/mL
  Growth temperature: 37°C
  Growth strain: E. coli Twist 10B
  Copy number: High Copy
Gene/Insert
  Gene/Insert name: oriT
  Species: Klebsiella aerogenes
  Cloning method: Unknown
Resource information
  A portion of this plasmid was derived from a plasmid made by: https://seva-plasmids.com/
Terms and licenses: Academic/Nonprofit Terms; Industry Terms: Not Available to Industry
How to cite: pGL0_112 [oriT] was a gift from Charlie Gilbert & Nili Ostrov & Cultivarium Tools (Addgene plasmid # 199012 ; http://n2t.net/addgene:199012 ; RRID:Addgene_199012)
