[The description below was written by a language model from this plasmid's Addgene catalogue record and pLannotate feature annotations shown in this document.]
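Description:
pGL0_112 [oriT] is a small (about 2.4 kb) synthetic biology part plasmid built on the pGLDV_17 backbone and catalogued as a "Level 0 part", meaning it serves as a storage vector for a single basic DNA element intended to be combined with other parts in a hierarchical, modular assembly scheme. The record lists the cloning method as unknown, so the specific assembly chemistry and flanking sites are not stated. It is maintained in E. coli at high copy through a ColE1/pUC-type origin of replication. Selection is with chloramphenicol, conferred by the cat (chloramphenicol acetyltransferase) gene expressed from its own cat promoter and followed by a phage lambda t0 transcription terminator.

The stored part is an origin of transfer (oriT), annotated in the sequence as an incP-type oriT of roughly 100 bp; the catalogue lists Klebsiella aerogenes as the source species and notes that a portion of the plasmid was derived from the SEVA plasmid collection. An oriT is the cis-acting site that is nicked by a conjugative relaxase, allowing a plasmid carrying it to be mobilised from a donor strain that supplies the transfer functions in trans into a recipient bacterium. Short fragments of a lac operator and of lacZα are also detected, probably remnants of a screening cassette in the parental vector rather than functional elements. Judging from the associated publication title, the part likely belongs to a toolkit for assembling plasmids used in high-throughput identification of functional replication origins in non-model bacteria, where oriT would permit delivery by conjugation.
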