Features (pLannotate 1.2.2; 7 found; start..end, strand, type, name):
     79..94      -  protein_bind   lac operator (fragment): The lac repressor binds to the lac operator to inhibit transcription in E. coli. This inhibition can be relieved by adding lactose or isopropyl-β-D-thiogalactopyranoside (IPTG). lac repressor encoded by lacI
    245..833     -  rep_origin     ori: high-copy-number ColE1/pMB1/pBR322/pUC origin of replication
    966..1060    -  terminator     lambda t0 terminator: transcription terminator from phage lambda
   1084..1740    -  CDS            cat: CAT_ECOLX - Experimental evidence at protein level: Swiss-Prot protein existence level 1. This enzyme is an effector of chloramphenicol resistance in bacteria. From Escherichia coli. This protein is used as a marker in many commonly used cloning vectors, such as pACYC184.
   1741..1843    -  promoter       cat promoter: promoter of the E. coli cat gene encoding chloramphenicol acetyltransferase
   1918..1961    -  CDS            lacZα (fragment): LacZα fragment of β-galactosidase; lacZ fragment
   2233..2341    +  oriT           oriT: incP origin of transfer
>Addgene plasmid #199012 | pGL0_112 [oriT] | addgene full sequence | sequence record 401273 | Addgene NGS Result
AGGCTAGGTGGAGGCTCAGTGATGATAAGTCTGCGATGGTGGATGCATGTGTCATGGTCATAGCTGTTTC
CTGTGTGAAATTGTTATCCGCTCAGAGGGCACAATCCTATTCCGCGCTATCCGACAATCTCCAAGACATT
AGGTGGAGTTCAGTTCGGCGTATGGCATATGTCGCTGGAAAGAACATGTGAGCAAAAGGCCAGCAAAAGG
CCAGGAACCGTAAAAAGGCCGCGTTGCTGGCGTTTTTCCATAGGCTCCGCCCCCCTGACGAGCATCACAA
AAATCGACGCTCAAGTCAGAGGTGGCGAAACCCGACAGGACTATAAAGATACCAGGCGTTTCCCCCTGGA
AGCTCCCTCGTGCGCTCTCCTGTTCCGACCCTGCCGCTTACCGGATACCTGTCCGCCTTTCTCCCTTCGG
GAAGCGTGGCGCTTTCTCATAGCTCACGCTGTAGGTATCTCAGTTCGGTGTAGGTCGTTCGCTCCAAGCT
GGGCTGTGTGCACGAACCCCCCGTTCAGCCCGACCGCTGCGCCTTATCCGGTAACTATCGTCTTGAGTCC
AACCCGGTAAGACACGACTTATCGCCACTGGCAGCAGCCACTGGTAACAGGATTAGCAGAGCGAGGTATG
TAGGCGGTGCTACAGAGTTCTTGAAGTGGTGGCCTAACTACGGCTACACTAGAAGAACAGTATTTGGTAT
CTGCGCTCTGCTGAAGCCAGTTACCTTCGGAAAAAGAGTTGGTAGCTCTTGATCCGGCAAACAAACCACC
GCTGGTAGCGGTGGTTTTTTTGTTTGCAAGCAGCAGATTACGCGCAGAAAAAAAGGATCTCAAGAAGATC
CTTTGATCTTTTCTACGGGGTCTGACGCTCTATTCAACAAAGCCGCCGTCCCGTCAAGTCAGCGTAAATG
GGTAGGGGGCTTCAAATCGTCCCCCCATACGATATAAGTTGTTACTAGTGCTTGGATTCTCACCAATAAA
AAACGCCCGGCGGCAACCGAGCGTTCTGAACAAATCCAGATGGAGTTCTGAGGTCATTACTGGATCTATC
AACAGGAGTCCAAGCGAGCTCGATATCAAATTACGCCCCGCCCTGCCACTCATCGCAGTACTGTTGTAAT
TCATTAAGCATTCTGCCGACATGGAAGCCATCACAAACGGCATGATGAACCTGAATCGCCAGCGGCATCA
GCACCTTGTCGCCTTGCGTATAATATTTGCCCATGGTGAAAACGGGGGCGAAGAAGTTGTCCATATTGGC
CACGTTTAAATCAAAACTGGTGAAACTCACCCAGGGATTGGCTGAGACGAAAAACATATTCTCAATAAAC
CCTTTAGGGAAATAGGCCAGGTTTTCACCGTAACACGCCACATCTTGCGAATATATGTGTAGAAACTGCC
GGAAATCGTCGTGGTATTCACTCCAGAGCGATGAAAACGTTTCAGTTTGCTCATGGAAAACGGTGTAACA
AGGGTGAACACTATCCCATATCACCAGCTCACCGTCTTTCATTGCCATACGAAATTCCGGATGAGCATTC
ATCAGGCGGGCAAGAATGTGAATAAAGGCCGGATAAAACTTGTGCTTATTTTTCTTTACGGTCTTTAAAA
AGGCCGTAATATCCAGCTGAACGGTCTGGTTATAGGTACATTGAGCAACTGACTGAAATGCCTCAAAATG
TTCTTTACGATGCCATTGGGATATATCAACGGTGGTATATCCAGTGATTTTTTTCTCCATTTTAGCTTCC
TTAGCTCCTGAAAATCTCGATAACTCAAAAAATACGCCCGGTAGTGATCTTATTTCATTATGGTGAAAGT
TGGAACCTCTTACGTGCCGATCAACGTCTCATTGATACCTGAAACAAAACCCATCGTACGGCCAAGGAAG
TCTCCAATAACTGTGATCCACCACAAGCGCCAGGGTTTTCCCAGTCACGACGTTGTAAAACGACGGCCAG
TCATGCATAATCCGCACGCATCTGGAATAAGGAAGTGCCATTCCGCCTGACCTTAGCGTGCGAACAGCAC
GCTATTGTTGTATCATTACTCGCATCCATTCTCAGGCTGTCTCGTCTCGTCTCCGAGGTCTCAGGAGCTT
TTCCGCTGCATAACCCTGCTTCGGGGTCATTATAGCGATTTTTTCGGTATATCCATCCTTTTTCGCACGA
TATACAGGATTTTGCCAAAGGGTTCGTGTAGACTTTCCTTGGTGTATCCAACGGCGTCAGCCGGGCAGGA
TAGGTGAAGTAGGCCCACCCGCGAGCGGGTGTTCCTTCTTCACTGTCCCTTATTCGCACCTGGCGGTGCT
CAACGGGAATCCTGCTCTGCGAGGCTGGCCGTACGCTTGAGACCACCCCAGGATACATAGATTACCACAA
CTCCGAGCCCTTCCACCTAGCGTGCTAACCACGCACGCTATTGTTGTAT
